>Addgene plasmid #197171 | pAAV-CAG-BDFP1.8-P2A-GFP | addgene full sequence | sequence record 387208 | Addgene NGS Result
TATCTACGTAGCCATGCTCTAGGAAGAGTACCATTGACGTCAATAATGACGTATGTTCCCATAGTAACGC
CAATAGGGACTTTCCATTGACGTCAATGGGTGGAGTATTTACGGTAAACTGCCCACTTGGCAGTACATCA
AGTGTATCATATGCCAAGTACGCCCCCTATTGACGTCAATGACGGTAAATGGCCCGCCTGGCATTATGCC
CAGTACATGACCTTATGGGACTTTCCTACTTGGCAGTACATCTACGTATTAGTCATCGCTATTACCATGG
TCGAGGTGAGCCCCACGTTCTGCTTCACTCTCCCCATCTCCCCCCCCTCCCCACCCCCAATTTTGTATTT
ATTTATTTTTTAATTATTTTGTGCAGCGATGGGGGCGGGGGGGGGGGGGGGGCGCGCGCCAGGCGGGGCG
GGGCGGGGCGAGGGGCGGGGCGGGGCGAGGCGGAGAGGTGCGGCGGCAGCCAATCAGAGCGGCGCGCTCC
GAAAGTTTCCTTTTATGGCGAGGCGGCGGCGGCGGCGGCCCTATAAAAAGCGAAGCGCGCGGCGGGCGGG
AGTCGCTGCGCGCTGCCTTCGCCCCGTGCCCCGCTCCGCCGCCGCCTCGCGCCGCCCGCCCCGGCTCTGA
CTGACCGCGTTACTCCCACAGGTGAGCGGGCGGGACGGCCCTTCTCCTCCGGGCTGTAATTAGCGCTTGG
TTTAATGACGGCTTGTTTCTTTTCTGTGGCTGCGTGAAAGCCTTGAGGGGCTCCGGGAGGGCCCTTTGTG
CGGGGGGAGCGGCTCGGGGCTGTCCGCGGGGGGACGGCTGCCTTCGGGGGGGACGGGGCAGGGCGGGGTT
CGGCTTCTGGCGTGTGACCGGCGGCTCTAGAGCCTCTGCTAACCATGTTCATGCCTTCTTCTTTTTCCTA
CAGCTCCTGGGCAACGTGCTGGTTATTGTGCTGTCTCATCATTTTGGCAAAGAATTGGATCCGGTACCGC
CACCATGGCCAATCGCGAGGTTGTTGAGACCCTGAAGGAGCTCCTGGCTGACGGGGAGAAGAGAGTGCAG
GTGGCTGGAGTGATTGGGACTAACGCTGCCGAAGTTGTCAAGACCGCCGTGTCACTTCTGTTTCAGGAGT
ACCCAGAGTTGGTGTCCCCTGGCGGGTGTGCCTATACAACAAGGCGCTACAACAAGTGTGTGAGGGACAT
GAACTACTTCCTCAGGATGTGTAGCTACGCCATCGTGGCCGGGGGCGCCAGCGTCTTGGATGGAAGGATG
CTGGCCGGGCTGCGGGATACATTCAACTCCCTCGGCATCCCTCTGGGTCCCGTGGCCCGGGGCATCCAAC
TGATGAAGAAGATCGTCAAAGAGAAACTGGCGACAGCCGGCATGACTAACATTGCATTTGTCGATGAGCC
CTTTGACTACATCGCCCGTGTGATTAGTGAAACGGAAATTCGACCGGTTCACGTGGGAAGTGGGGCTACA
AACTTCTCACTGCTGAAACAGGCCGGGGATGTGGAGGAAAACCCAGGACCACACGTGACTAGTGTGAGCA
AGGGCGAGGAGCTGTTCACCGGGGTGGTGCCCATCCTGGTCGAGCTGGACGGCGACGTAAACGGCCACAA
GTTCAGCGTGTCCGGCGAGGGCGAGGGCGATGCCACCTACGGCAAGCTGACCCTGAAGTTCATCTGCACC
ACCGGCAAGCTGCCCGTGCCCTGGCCCACCCTCGTGACCACCCTGACCTACGGCGTGCAGTGCTTCAGCC
GCTACCCCGACCACATGAAGCAGCACGACTTCTTCAAGTCCGCCATGCCCGAAGGCTACGTCCAGGAGCG
CACCATCTTCTTCAAGGACGACGGCAACTACAAGACCCGCGCCGAGGTGAAGTTCGAGGGCGACACCCTG
GTGAACCGCATCGAGCTGAAGGGCATCGACTTCAAGGAGGACGGCAACATCCTGGGGCACAAGCTGGAGT
ACAACTACAACAGCCACAACGTCTATATCATGGCCGACAAGCAGAAGAACGGCATCAAGGTGAACTTCAA
GATCCGCCACAACATCGAGGACGGCAGCGTGCAGCTCGCCGACCACTACCAGCAGAACACCCCCATCGGC
GACGGCCCCGTGCTGCTGCCCGACAACCACTACCTGAGCACCCAGTCCGCCCTGAGCAAAGACCCCAACG
AGAAGCGCGATCACATGGTCCTGCTGGAGTTCGTGACCGCCGCCGGGATCACTCTCGGCATGGACGAGCT
GTACAAGTAAGAATTCGATATCAAGCTTATCGATAATCAACCTCTGGATTACAAAATTTGTGAAAGATTG
ACTGGTATTCTTAACTATGTTGCTCCTTTTACGCTATGTGGATACGCTGCTTTAATGCCTTTGTATCATG
CTATTGCTTCCCGTATGGCTTTCATTTTCTCCTCCTTGTATAAATCCTGGTTGCTGTCTCTTTATGAGGA
GTTGTGGCCCGTTGTCAGGCAACGTGGCGTGGTGTGCACTGTGTTTGCTGACGCAACCCCCACTGGTTGG
GGCATTGCCACCACCTGTCAGCTCCTTTCCGGGACTTTCGCTTTCCCCCTCCCTATTGCCACGGCGGAAC
TCATCGCCGCCTGCCTTGCCCGCTGCTGGACAGGGGCTCGGCTGTTGGGCACTGACAATTCCGTGGTGTT
GTCGGGGAAATCATCGTCCTTTCCTTGGCTGCTCGCCTGTGTTGCCACCTGGATTCTGCGCGGGACGTCC
TTCTGCTACGTCCCTTCGGCCCTCAATCCAGCGGACCTTCCTTCCCGCGGCCTGCTGCCGGCTCTGCGGC
CTCTTCCGCGTCTTCGCCTTCGCCCTCAGACGAGTCGGATCTCCCTTTGGGCCGCCTCCCCGCATCGATA
CCGTCGACCCGGGCGGCCGCTTCGAGCAGACATGATAAGATACATTGATGAGTTTGGACAAACCACAACT
AGAATGCAGTGAAAAAAATGCTTTATTTGTGAAATTTGTGATGCTATTGCTTTATTTGTAACCATTATAA
GCTGCAATAAACAAGTTAACAACAACAATTGCATTCATTTTATGTTTCAGGTTCAGGGGGAGATGTGGGA
GGTTTTTTAAAGCAAGTAAAACCTCTACAAATGTGGTAAAATCGATAAGGATCTTCCTAGAGCATGGCTA
CGTAGATAAGTAGCATGGCGGGTTAATCATTAACTACAAGGAACCCCTAGTGATGGAGTTGGCCACTCCC
TCTCTGCGCGCTCGGTCGTTCGGCTGCGGCGAGCGGTATCAGCTCACTCAAAGGCGGTAATACGGTTATC
CACAGAATCAGGGGATAACGCAGGAAAGAACATGTGAGCAAAAGGCCAGCAAAAGGCCAGGAACCGTAAA
AAGGCCGCGTTGCTGGCGTTTTTCCATAGGCTCCGCCCCCCTGACGAGCATCACAAAAATCGACGCTCAA
GTCAGAGGTGGCGAAACCCGACAGGACTATAAAGATACCAGGCGTTTCCCCCTGGAAGCTCCCTCGTGCG
CTCTCCTGTTCCGACCCTGCCGCTTACCGGATACCTGTCCGCCTTTCTCCCTTCGGGAAGCGTGGCGCTT
TCTCATAGCTCACGCTGTAGGTATCTCAGTTCGGTGTAGGTCGTTCGCTCCAAGCTGGGCTGTGTGCACG
AACCCCCCGTTCAGCCCGACCGCTGCGCCTTATCCGGTAACTATCGTCTTGAGTCCAACCCGGTAAGACA
CGACTTATCGCCACTGGCAGCAGCCACTGGTAACAGGATTAGCAGAGCGAGGTATGTAGGCGGTGCTACA
GAGTTCTTGAAGTGGTGGCCTAACTACGGCTACACTAGAAGAACAGTATTTGGTATCTGCGCTCTGCTGA
AGCCAGTTACCTTCGGAAAAAGAGTTGGTAGCTCTTGATCCGGCAAACAAACCACCGCTGGTAGCGGTGG
TTTTTTTGTTTGCAAGCAGCAGATTACGCGCAGAAAAAAAGGATCTCAAGAAGATCCTTTGATCTTTTCT
ACGGGGTCTGACGCTCAGTGGAACGAAAACTCACGTTAAGGGATTTTGGTCATGAGATTATCAAAAAGGA
TCTTCACCTAGATCCTTTTAAATTAAAAATGAAGTTTTAAATCAATCTAAAGTATATATGAGTAAACTTG
GTCTGACAGTTACCAATGCTTAATCAGTGAGGCACCTATCTCAGCGATCTGTCTATTTCGTTCATCCATA
GTTGCCTGACTCCCCGTCGTGTAGATAACTACGATACGGGAGGGCTTACCATCTGGCCCCAGTGCTGCAA
TGATACCGCGAGACCCACGCTCACCGGCTCCAGATTTATCAGCAATAAACCAGCCAGCCGGAAGGGCCGA
GCGCAGAAGTGGTCCTGCAACTTTATCCGCCTCCATCCAGTCTATTAATTGTTGCCGGGAAGCTAGAGTA
AGTAGTTCGCCAGTTAATAGTTTGCGCAACGTTGTTGCCATTGCTACAGGCATCGTGGTGTCACGCTCGT
CGTTTGGTATGGCTTCATTCAGCTCCGGTTCCCAACGATCAAGGCGAGTTACATGATCCCCCATGTTGTG
CAAAAAAGCGGTTAGCTCCTTCGGTCCTCCGATCGTTGTCAGAAGTAAGTTGGCCGCAGTGTTATCACTC
ATGGTTATGGCAGCACTGCATAATTCTCTTACTGTCATGCCATCCGTAAGATGCTTTTCTGTGACTGGTG
AGTACTCAACCAAGTCATTCTGAGAATAGTGTATGCGGCGACCGAGTTGCTCTTGCCCGGCGTCAATACG
GGATAATACCGCGCCACATAGCAGAACTTTAAAAGTGCTCATCATTGGAAAACGTTCTTCGGGGCGAAAA
CTCTCAAGGATCTTACCGCTGTTGAGATCCAGTTCGATGTAACCCACTCGTGCACCCAACTGATCTTCAG
CATCTTTTACTTTCACCAGCGTTTCTGGGTGAGCAAAAACAGGAAGGCAAAATGCCGCAAAAAAGGGAAT
AAGGGCGACACGGAAATGTTGAATACTCATACTCTTCCTTTTTCAATATTATTGAAGCATTTATCAGGGT
TATTGTCTCATGAGCGGATACATATTTGAATGTATTTAGAAAAATAAACAAATAGGGGTTCCGCGCACAT
TTCCCCGAAAAGTGCCACCTAAATTGTAAGCGTTAATATTTTGTTAAAATTCGCGTTAAATTTTTGTTAA
ATCAGCTCATTTTTTAACCAATAGGCCGAAATCGGCAAAATCCCTTATAAATCAAAAGAATAGACCGAGA
TAGGGT
[37 nt withheld, positions 5257-5293]
AAAGAACGTGGACTCCAACGTCAAAGG
[49 nt withheld, positions 5321-5369]
T
[91 nt withheld, positions 5371-5461]
G
[124 nt withheld, positions 5463-5586]
CCCATTCGCCATTCAGGCTGCGCAACTGTTGGGAAGGGCGATCGGTGCGGGCCTCTTCGCTATTACGCCA
GCTGCGCGCTCGCTCGCTCACTGAGGCCGCCCGGGCAAAGCCCGGGCGTCGGGCGACCTTTGGTCGCCCG
GCCTCAGTGAGCGAGCGAGCGCGCAGAGAGGGAGTGGCCAACTCCATCACTAGGGGTTCCTTGTAGTTAA
TGATTAACCCGCCATGCTACT
Features (pLannotate 1.2.2; 18 found; start..end, strand, type, name):
     31..279     +  enhancer       CMV enhancer (fragment): human cytomegalovirus immediate early enhancer
    281..558     +  promoter       chicken β-actin promoter: No description available
    559..694     +  intron         hybrid intron (fragment): hybrid between chicken β-actin (CBA) and minute virus of mice (MMV) introns (Gray et al., 2011)
    783..913     +  intron         chimeric intron (fragment): chimera between introns from chicken β-actin and rabbit β-globin
    911..973     +  CDS            HBB (fragment): HBB_LEPEU - Experimental evidence at protein level: Swiss-Prot protein existence level 1. Involved in oxygen transport from the lung to the various peripheral tissues. From Lepus europaeus (European hare).
    985..1440    +  CDS            BDFP1.6: BDFP1.6 is a basic (constitutively fluorescent) near ir fluorescent protein published in 2018, derived from Chroococcidiopsis. It requires the cofactor biliverdin for fluorescence.
   1534..2250    +  CDS            EGFP: the original enhanced GFP (Yang et al., 1996) mammalian codon-optimized
   2251..2275    +  misc_feature   MCS (fragment): pBluescript multiple cloning site
   2275..2863    +  misc_feature   WPRE: woodchuck hepatitis virus posttranscriptional regulatory element
   2906..3027    -  polyA_signal   SV40 poly(A) signal: SV40 polyadenylation signal
   3050..3118    -  CDS            large T antigen (fragment): large T antigen from SV40 (simian virus 40)
   3189..3234    +  repeat_region  AAV2 ITR (fragment): inverted terminal repeat of adeno-associated virus serotype 2 inverted
   3381..3969    -  rep_origin     ori: high-copy-number ColE1/pMB1/pBR322/pUC origin of replication
   4140..5000    -  CDS            AmpR: β-lactamase; bla; confers resistance to ampicillin, carbenicillin, and related antibiotics
   5001..5105    -  promoter       AmpR promoter: bla
   5158..5586    -  rep_origin     f1 ori (sequence partly withheld): f1 bacteriophage origin of replication; arrow indicates direction of (+) strand synthesis
   5591..5660    -  CDS            lacZα (fragment): LacZα fragment of β-galactosidase; lacZ fragment
   5655..5787    -  repeat_region  AAV2 ITR (fragment): inverted terminal repeat of adeno-associated virus serotype 2 inverted
