[The description below was written by a language model from this plasmid's Addgene catalogue record and pLannotate feature annotations shown in this document.]
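Description:
pAAV-CAG-BDFP1.8-P2A-GFP is an adeno-associated virus transfer plasmid built on the pAAV-CAG-WPRE backbone for expressing a near-infrared fluorescent protein together with a green reference reporter in mammalian cells. It is maintained in bacteria through a high-copy ColE1/pUC-type origin and selected with ampicillin via the β-lactamase gene. An f1 phage origin is also present. The sequenced record is 5,817 nt, and the expression cassette lies between AAV2 inverted terminal repeats, which are the cis elements needed to replicate and package the cassette into recombinant AAV particles. Both ITRs are annotated only as fragments, one of them quite short, which may reflect the difficulty of sequencing and annotating these structured repeats.

Expression is driven by the CAG promoter, annotated here as its component parts: the CMV immediate-early enhancer, the chicken β-actin promoter and a chimeric β-actin/β-globin intron. The small HBB hit at the intron's end is probably part of this rabbit β-globin-derived region rather than a separate payload. The open reading frame encodes BDFP1.8, which the annotation software matched to the closely related BDFP1.6, a biliverdin-dependent near-infrared protein derived from a cyanobacterial source, despite the catalogue's species entry of mouse. It is followed by EGFP. The gap between the two coding regions corresponds to the P2A peptide named in the construct, although it is not annotated. P2A causes ribosomal skipping, so that two separate proteins arise from one transcript in roughly equal amounts. A WPRE downstream enhances transcript stability and expression, and an SV40 polyadenylation signal follows, although it is annotated on the reverse strand. The GFP co-expression provides an internal standard for normalising near-infrared brightness, consistent with the associated study comparing near-infrared fluorescent proteins.
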