Addgene plasmid #197171: pAAV-CAG-BDFP1.8-P2A-GFP
Purpose: Expresses the protein of BDFP1.8-P2A-GFP in mammalian cells
Depositing lab: Kiryl Piatkevich. Depositing organization: Westlake University. Publication: Quantitative assessment of near-infrared fluorescent proteins. Zhang H, Papadaki S, Sun X, Wang X, Drobizhev M, Yao L, Rehbock M, Koster RW, Wu L, Namikawa K, Piatkevich KD. Nat Methods. 2023 Sep 4. doi: 10.1038/s41592-023-01975-z. PubMed 37666982.
Backbone
  Vector backbone: pAAV-CAG-WPRE
  Vector type: AAV
Growth in bacteria
  Bacterial resistance: Ampicillin, 100 μg/mL
  Growth temperature: 37°C
  Growth strain: NEB Stable
  Copy number: High Copy
Gene/Insert
  Gene/Insert name: BDFP1.8-P2A-GFP
  Species: M. musculus (mouse)
  Cloning method: Gibson Cloning
Terms and licenses: Academic/Nonprofit Terms; Industry Terms: Not Available to Industry
Depositor comments: Please visit https://www.researchsquare.com/article/rs-797586/v1 for preprint.
How to cite: pAAV-CAG-BDFP1.8-P2A-GFP was a gift from Kiryl Piatkevich (Addgene plasmid # 197171)
